Addgene plasmid #34201: KHBD00039
Depositing lab: Bart Deplancke. Depositing organization: Swiss Federal Institute of Technology (EPFL). Publication: Automated protein-DNA interaction screening of Drosophila regulatory elements. Korneel Hens, Jean-Daniel Feuz, Alina Isakova, Antonina Lagovitina, Andreas Massouras, Julien Bryois, Patrick Callaerts, Susan E. Celniker, Bart Deplancke. Nat Methods. 2011 Oct 30;8(12):1065-70. 10.1038/nmeth.1763 PubMed 22037703.
Backbone
  Vector backbone: pDONR221
  Backbone manufacturer: Invitrogen
  Backbone size w/o insert (bp): 2536
  Vector type: Gateway Donor Vector
Growth in bacteria
  Bacterial resistance: Kanamycin, 50 μg/mL
  Growth temperature: 37°C
  Growth strain: DH5alpha
  Copy number: High Copy
Gene/Insert
  Gene/Insert name: CG4217 (alt names: FBgn0038805; TFAM; mitochondrial transcription factor A)
  Species: D. melanogaster (fly)
  Insert size (bp): 771
  Entrez Gene: TFAM (a.k.a. Dmel_CG4217, CG4217, D-mtTFA, Dmel\CG4217, Tfam, d-TFAM, d-mttfa, d-tfam, mtTFA, mttfa, tfam)
  Cloning method: Gateway Cloning
  Sequencing primers: 5′ M13F; 3′ M13R
Terms and licenses: Academic/Nonprofit Terms; Industry Terms: Not Available to Industry
Depositor comments: Please note that the ORFs in this collection were cloned open-ended (without a stop codon).
How to cite: KHBD00039 was a gift from Bart Deplancke (Addgene plasmid # 34201 ; http://n2t.net/addgene:34201 ; RRID:Addgene_34201)
