[The description below was written by a language model from this plasmid's Addgene catalogue record.]
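Description:
KHBD00039 is a Gateway entry-type clone built in the pDONR221 donor vector backbone, carrying the open reading frame of the Drosophila melanogaster gene CG4217, which encodes TFAM, the mitochondrial transcription factor A. The insert is recorded as 771 bp in a backbone of about 2.5 kb once the original donor cassette has been replaced. The plasmid is maintained in standard E. coli cloning strains as a high-copy plasmid under kanamycin selection. No feature table is provided with the record, so details such as the exact origin of replication and the attachment-site arrangement are not documented here. As a general property of the system, a Gateway recombination into pDONR221 leaves the insert flanked by attL sites. The M13 forward and reverse priming sites listed for sequencing lie outside the insert.

The construct has no promoter, tag or reporter of its own stated in the record; it serves as a shuttle clone rather than an expression vector. The depositor notes that ORFs in this collection were cloned open-ended, without a stop codon. This allows the coding sequence to be moved by LR recombination into destination vectors that add C-terminal as well as N-terminal fusions, with expression and any tags supplied by the chosen destination vector. The clone belongs to a collection of Drosophila transcription factor ORFs associated with work on automated screening of protein–DNA interactions at fly regulatory elements. Its typical use is as a source of the TFAM coding sequence for generating fusion constructs for such interaction assays or for other expression purposes.
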