>Addgene plasmid #34201 | KHBD00039 | depositor partial sequence | sequence record 40768 | KHBD00039 sequence 771 bps
ATGATCTACACCACAACACTGATGTCCTCGCGCGGCGGCCTCATCGGCTCGCTGATCAACAAAGTCAGGC
CCCTAGCAGCCGCCAGCATCAGCAACACTCCGGCGGTGCCGTCGAAGACCCTGGAGGAGCAGTTGGGCCT
GCCGCCGCGACCAAAGAAACCGCTGACTCCCTACTTTCGCTTCATGCGGGAGCAGCGGCCCAAGCTGAAG
GCTGCCAATCCCCAGATTACCACCGTCGAGGTGGTGCGCCAGCTGTCTAAGAACTGGTCCGATGCCGATG
CGCAGCTGAAGGAGCGCCTGCAGGCCGAGTTCAAGCGGGACCAACAAATCTACGTGGAGGAGCGAACAAA
GTACGATGCCACACTCACGGAGGAGCAGCGGGCCGAGATCAAGCAGCTCAAGCAGGACCTCGTTGACGCC
AAGGAGCGCCGCCAGCTGCGCAAGCGGGTCAAGGAGCTGGGGCGACCCAAAAAGCCCGCTTCGGCCTTCC
TGCGATTCATCGCCAGCGAACGTATCAACACTCCGCAGGGCGACAAGCAAACCTACCGCGAGTGGCACCA
AAAGACCACCGCCAAGTGGACTCGCCTTTCCGACTCCGAGAAGGAGGTCTACATGCAGGAGTCGCGCAAG
GAGATGGAGCTCTACAGGAAAGCGATTTCCGTTTGGGAGGAGAAGATGATCCGCCTGGGCCACATCGACG
TGGTGCGTCACGGAAATCTTATCGATCCACCTGAGCCAAAGCCCCGCAAGACGCTGGCCTCCAAAGATAT
A
