>Addgene plasmid #34201 | KHBD00039 | addgene partial sequence | sequence record 41709 | M13-Rev 5'-CAGGAAACAGCTATGACC-3'
TTTTATTTTGACTGATAGTGACCTGTTCGTTGCAACAAATTGATAAGCAATGCTTTCTTATAATGCCAAC
TTTGTACAAGAAAGTTGGCAATATATCTTTGGAGGCCAGCGTCTTGCGGGGCTTTGGCTCAGGTGGATCG
ATAAGATTTCCGTGACGCACCACGTCGATGTGGCCCAGGCGGATCATCTTCTCCTCCCAAACGGAAATCG
CTTTCCTGTAGAGCTCCATCTCCTTGCGCGACTCCTGCATGTAGACCTCCTTCTCGGAGTCGGAAAGGCG
AGTCCACTTGGCGGTGGTCTTTTGGTGCCACTCGCGGTAGGTTTGCTTGTCGCCCTGCGGAGTGTTGATA
CGTTCGCTGGCGATGAATCGCAGGAAGGCCGAAGCGGGCTTTTTGGGTCGCCCCAGCTCCTTGACCCGCT
TGCGCAGCTGGCGGCGCTCCTTGGCGTCAACGAGGTCCTGCTTGAGCTGCTTGATCTCGGCCCGCTGCTC
CTCCGTGAGTGTGGCATCGTACTTTGTTCGCTCCTCCACGTAGATTTGTTGGTCCCGCTTGAACTCGGCC
TGCAGGCGCTCCTTCAGCTGCGCATCGGCATCGGACCAGTTCTTAGACAGCTGGCGCACCACCTCGACGG
TGGTAATCTGGGGATTGGCAGCCTTCAGCTTGGGCCGCTGCTCCCGCATGAAGCGAAAGTAGGGAGTCAG
CGGTTTCTTTGGTCGCGGCGGCAGGCCCAACTGCTCCTCCAGGGTCTTCGACGGCACCGCCGGAGTGTTG
CTGATGCTGGCGGCTGCTAGGGGCCTGACTTTGTTGATCAGCGAGCCGAT
